Addgene plasmid #140850: pLz58_polyPro_CsoS2_CTP
Purpose: Same as pLz47 but with C-terminal peptide (CTP) instead of N*- peptide
Depositing lab: David Savage. Depositing organization: University of California, Berkeley. Publication: Multivalent interactions between CsoS2 and Rubisco mediate alpha-carboxysome formation. Oltrogge LM, Chaijarasphong T, Chen AW, Bolin ER, Marqusee S, Savage DF. Nat Struct Mol Biol. 2020 Mar;27(3):281-287. doi: 10.1038/s41594-020-0387-7. Epub 2020 Mar 2. PubMed 32123388.
Backbone
  Vector backbone: pET-14b
  Backbone manufacturer: Novagen
  Backbone size w/o insert (bp): 4614
  Total vector size (bp): 4985
  Modifications to backbone: elimination of built-in His-tag and thrombin recognition site; introduction of BsaI sites for Golden Gate assembly
  Vector type: Bacterial Expression
Growth in bacteria
  Bacterial resistance: Ampicillin, 100 μg/mL
  Growth temperature: 37°C
  Growth strain: DH5alpha
  Copy number: High Copy
Gene/Insert
  Gene/Insert name: polyproline helix with CsoS2 C-terminal peptide
  Insert size (bp): 378
  Promoter: T7
  Tag / fusion protein: Hexahistidine tag (N terminal on insert)
  Cloning method: Restriction Enzyme; 5′ cloning site BsaI (destroyed during cloning); 3′ cloning site BsaI (destroyed during cloning)
  Sequencing primers: 5′ T7 forward; 3′ T7 reverse
Terms and licenses: Academic/Nonprofit Terms; Industry Terms: Not Available to Industry
How to cite: pLz58_polyPro_CsoS2_CTP was a gift from David Savage (Addgene plasmid # 140850 ; http://n2t.net/addgene:140850 ; RRID:Addgene_140850)
