[The description below was written by a language model from this plasmid's Addgene catalogue record and pLannotate feature annotations shown in this document.]
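Description:
pLz58_polyPro_CsoS2_CTP is a 4,985 bp bacterial expression plasmid built on a modified pET-14b backbone. The vector's built-in His-tag and thrombin site were removed, and BsaI sites were introduced for Golden Gate assembly; these sites were destroyed when the insert was cloned. It replicates in E. coli from a ColE1/pBR322-type origin and keeps the pBR322-derived bom region and rop gene, although the catalogue lists it as high copy. Selection is by ampicillin through the TEM beta-lactamase gene (bla) under its own promoter. The tetracycline resistance gene appears only as interrupted fragments flanking the expression cassette, as expected for a pBR322-derived pET vector, so it is presumably not a working marker.

The expression cassette consists of a T7 promoter, the phage T7 gene 10 ribosome binding site and a T7 terminator, so expression needs a host that supplies T7 RNA polymerase. The 378 bp insert encodes an N-terminal hexahistidine tag, followed by a sequence annotated as a partial TEV protease site, then a polyproline helix fused to the C-terminal peptide (CTP) of CsoS2. The CsoS2 fragment matches the Halothiobacillus neapolitanus protein, which is essential for alpha-carboxysome assembly. The polyproline segment is not annotated separately and probably lies in the unannotated stretch between the TEV site and the csoS2 fragment. A short "SET1" match just upstream of the terminator is likely residual T7 gene 10 backbone sequence rather than part of the fusion.

The record describes the plasmid as the counterpart of pLz47, carrying the CTP in place of the N*-peptide. This suggests it is used to produce a purified peptide-display protein for comparing CsoS2 regions in studies of CsoS2–Rubisco interactions. The depositor and repository-sequenced records carry identical features, differing only in their start coordinate.
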