Features (pLannotate 1.2.2; 16 found; start..end, strand, type, name):
    268..286     +  promoter       T7 promoter: promoter for bacteriophage T7 RNA polymerase
    318..340     +  RBS            RBS: efficient ribosome binding site from bacteriophage T7 gene 10 (Olins and Rangwala, 1989)
    359..376     +  CDS            6xHis: 6xHis affinity tag
    377..394     +  CDS            TEV site (fragment): tobacco etch virus (TEV) protease recognition and cleavage site
    590..685     +  CDS            csoS2 (fragment): CSOS2_HALNC - Experimental evidence at protein level: Swiss-Prot protein existence level 1. Unlike beta-carboxysomes, alpha-carboxysomes (Cb) can form without cargo protein. CsoS2 is essential for Cb formation and is also capable of targeting foreign proteins to the Cb. The Cb shell assembles with the aid of CsoS2; CsoS1A, CsoS1B and CsoS1C form the majority of the shell while CsoS4A and CsoS4B form vertices. CsoS1D forms pseudohexamers that probably control metabolite flux into and out of the shell. From Halothiobacillus neapolitanus (strain ATCC 23641 / c2) (Thiobacillus neapolitanus).
    739..788     +  CDS            SET1 (fragment): solubility-enhancement tag derived from T7 phage gene 10B
    796..843     +  terminator     T7 terminator: transcription terminator for bacteriophage T7 RNA polymerase
    869..1161    -  CDS            TcR (fragment): tetracycline efflux protein; tet; confers resistance to tetracycline
   1209..1237    -  promoter       tet promoter: E. coli promoter for tetracycline efflux protein gene
   1350..1454    +  promoter       AmpR promoter: bla
   1455..2312    +  CDS            bla: BLAT_ECOLX - Experimental evidence at protein level: Swiss-Prot protein existence level 1. TEM-type are the most prevalent beta-lactamases in enterobacteria; they hydrolyze the beta-lactam bond in susceptible beta-lactam antibiotics, thus conferring resistance to penicillins and cephalosporins. TEM-3 and TEM-4 are capable of hydrolyzing cefotaxime and ceftazidime. TEM-5 is capable of hydrolyzing ceftazidime. TEM-6 is capable of hydrolyzing ceftazidime and aztreonam. TEM-8/CAZ-2, TEM- 16/CAZ-7 and TEM-24/CAZ-6 are markedly active against ceftazidime. IRT- 4 shows resistance to beta-lactamase in
   2486..3074    +  rep_origin     ori: high-copy-number ColE1/pMB1/pBR322/pUC origin of replication
   3260..3399    -  misc_feature   bom: basis of mobility region from pBR322
   3501..3692    -  CDS            rop: Rop protein, which maintains plasmids at low copy number; rop
   3709..4089    +  CDS            YPB1_ECOLX: Protein predicted: Swiss-Prot protein existence level 4. From Escherichia coli.
   4331..246     -  CDS            TcR (fragment) (across the origin): tetracycline efflux protein; tet; confers resistance to tetracycline
>Addgene plasmid #140850 | pLz58_polyPro_CsoS2_CTP | depositor full sequence | sequence record 273761 | pLz58_polyPro_CsoS2_CTP sequence 4985 bps
AAGCAGCCCAGTAGTAGGTTGAGGCCGTTGAGCACCGCCGCCGCAAGGAATGGTGCATGCAAGGAGATGG
CGCCCAACAGTCCCCCGGCCACGGGGCCTGCCACCATACCCACGCCGAAACAAGCGCTCATGAGCCCGAA
GTGGCGAGCCCGATCTTCCCCATCGGTGATGTCGGCGATATAGGCGCCAGCAACCGCACCTGTGGCGCCG
GTGATGCCGGCCACGATGCGTCCGGCGTAGAGGATCGAGATCTCGATCCCGCGAAATTAATACGACTCAC
TATAGGGACACCACAACGGTTTCCCTCTAGAAATAATTTTGTTTAACTTTAAGAAGGAGATATACCATGT
CCTGGAAGCACCATCACCATCACCATGAAAACCTGTACTTCCAGTCCGCAGCTGTTGGTGGGGGATCTGG
AGGTGGGTCTGGTGGACCTCCCCCGCCTCCACCGCCACCGCCAGCTCCTGCACCTGCGCCTGCTCCTCCG
CCACCCCCTCCACCGCCACCTGCTCCTGCTCCTGCTCCGGCACCACCACCTCCGCCTCCGCCACCTGGAG
GTGGATCAGGAGGTGGTTCAGGTGGAGGAGTGCCAAAACCTGAAAAGCCGGGCTCCAAGATCACGGGCAG
TAGTGGTAATGACACCCAAGGTAGTCTGATCACTTACTCCGGCGGCGCGCGCGGTGGTGGCGGTAGCGGA
GGTGGTAGTGGTGGAAGCGGTTAAGCGGTTAAGATCCGGCTGCTAACAAAGCCCGAAAGGAAGCTGAGTT
GGCTGCTGCCACCGCTGAGCAATAACTAGCATAACCCCTTGGGGCCTCTAAACGGGTCTTGAGGGGTTTT
TTGCTGAAAGGAGGAACTATATCCGGATATCCACAGGACGGGTGTGGTCGCCATGATCGCGTAGTCGATA
GTGGCTCCAAGTAGCGAAGCGAGCAGGACTGGGCGGCGGCCAAAGCGGTCGGACAGTGCTCCGAGAACGG
GTGCGCATAGAAATTGCATCAACGCATATAGCGCTAGCAGCACGCCATAGTGACTGGCGATGCTGTCGGA
ATGGACGATATCCCGCAAGAGGCCCGGCAGTACCGGCATAACCAAGCCTATGCCTACAGCATCCAGGGTG
ACGGTGCCGAGGATGACGATGAGCGCATTGTTAGATTTCATACACGGTGCCTGACTGCGTTAGCAATTTA
ACTGTGATAAACTACCGCATTAAAGCTTATCGATGATAAGCTGTCAAACATGAGAATTCTTGAAGACGAA
AGGGCCTCGTGATACGCCTATTTTTATAGGTTAATGTCATGATAATAATGGTTTCTTAGACGTCAGGTGG
CACTTTTCGGGGAAATGTGCGCGGAACCCCTATTTGTTTATTTTTCTAAATACATTCAAATATGTATCCG
CTCATGAGACAATAACCCTGATAAATGCTTCAATAATATTGAAAAAGGAAGAGTATGAGTATTCAACATT
TCCGTGTCGCCCTTATTCCCTTTTTTGCGGCATTTTGCCTTCCTGTTTTTGCTCACCCAGAAACGCTGGT
GAAAGTAAAAGATGCTGAAGATCAGTTGGGTGCACGAGTGGGTTACATCGAACTGGATCTCAACAGCGGT
AAGATCCTTGAGAGTTTTCGCCCCGAAGAACGTTTTCCAATGATGAGCACTTTTAAAGTTCTGCTATGTG
GCGCGGTATTATCCCGTGTTGACGCCGGGCAAGAGCAACTCGGTCGCCGCATACACTATTCTCAGAATGA
CTTGGTTGAGTACTCACCAGTCACAGAAAAGCATCTTACGGATGGCATGACAGTAAGAGAATTATGCAGT
GCTGCCATAACCATGAGTGATAACACTGCGGCCAACTTACTTCTGACAACGATCGGAGGACCGAAGGAGC
TAACCGCTTTTTTGCACAACATGGGGGATCATGTAACTCGCCTTGATCGTTGGGAACCGGAGCTGAATGA
AGCCATACCAAACGACGAGCGTGACACCACGATGCCTGCAGCAATGGCAACAACGTTGCGCAAACTATTA
ACTGGCGAACTACTTACTCTAGCTTCCCGGCAACAATTAATAGACTGGATGGAGGCGGATAAAGTTGCAG
GACCACTTCTGCGCTCGGCCCTTCCGGCTGGCTGGTTTATTGCTGATAAATCTGGAGCCGGTGAGCGTGG
CTCTCGCGGTATCATTGCAGCACTGGGGCCAGATGGTAAGCCCTCCCGTATCGTAGTTATCTACACGACG
GGGAGTCAGGCAACTATGGATGAACGAAATAGACAGATCGCTGAGATAGGTGCCTCACTGATTAAGCATT
GGTAACTGTCAGACCAAGTTTACTCATATATACTTTAGATTGATTTAAAACTTCATTTTTAATTTAAAAG
GATCTAGGTGAAGATCCTTTTTGATAATCTCATGACCAAAATCCCTTAACGTGAGTTTTCGTTCCACTGA
GCGTCAGACCCCGTAGAAAAGATCAAAGGATCTTCTTGAGATCCTTTTTTTCTGCGCGTAATCTGCTGCT
TGCAAACAAAAAAACCACCGCTACCAGCGGTGGTTTGTTTGCCGGATCAAGAGCTACCAACTCTTTTTCC
GAAGGTAACTGGCTTCAGCAGAGCGCAGATACCAAATACTGTCCTTCTAGTGTAGCCGTAGTTAGGCCAC
CACTTCAAGAACTCTGTAGCACCGCCTACATACCTCGCTCTGCTAATCCTGTTACCAGTGGCTGCTGCCA
GTGGCGATAAGTCGTGTCTTACCGGGTTGGACTCAAGACGATAGTTACCGGATAAGGCGCAGCGGTCGGG
CTGAACGGGGGGTTCGTGCACACAGCCCAGCTTGGAGCGAACGACCTACACCGAACTGAGATACCTACAG
CGTGAGCTATGAGAAAGCGCCACGCTTCCCGAAGGGAGAAAGGCGGACAGGTATCCGGTAAGCGGCAGGG
TCGGAACAGGAGAGCGCACGAGGGAGCTTCCAGGGGGAAACGCCTGGTATCTTTATAGTCCTGTCGGGTT
TCGCCACCTCTGACTTGAGCGTCGATTTTTGTGATGCTCGTCAGGGGGGCGGAGCCTATGGAAAAACGCC
AGCAACGCGGCCTTTTTACGGTTCCTGGCCTTTTGCTGGCCTTTTGCTCACATGTTCTTTCCTGCGTTAT
CCCCTGATTCTGTGGATAACCGTATTACCGCCTTTGAGTGAGCTGATACCGCTCGCCGCAGCCGAACGAC
CGAGCGCAGCGAGTCAGTGAGCGAGGAAGCGGAAGAGCGCCTGATGCGGTATTTTCTCCTTACGCATCTG
TGCGGTATTTCACACCGCAATGGTGCACTCTCAGTACAATCTGCTCTGATGCCGCATAGTTAAGCCAGTA
TACACTCCGCTATCGCTACGTGACTGGGTCATGGCTGCGCCCCGACACCCGCCAACACCCGCTGACGCGC
CCTGACGGGCTTGTCTGCTCCCGGCATCCGCTTACAGACAAGCTGTGACCGCCTCCGGGAGCTGCATGTG
TCAGAGGTTTTCACCGTCATCACCGAAACGCGCGAGGCAGCTGCGGTAAAGCTCATCAGCGTGGTCGTGA
AGCGATTCACAGATGTCTGCCTGTTCATCCGCGTCCAGCTCGTTGAGTTTCTCCAGAAGCGTTAATGTCT
GGCTTCTGATAAAGCGGGCCATGTTAAGGGCGGTTTTTTCCTGTTTGGTCACTGATGCCTCCGTGTAAGG
GGGATTTCTGTTCATGGGGGTAATGATACCGATGAAACGAGAGAGGATGCTCACGATACGGGTTACTGAT
GATGAACATGCCCGGTTACTGGAACGTTGTGAGGGTAAACAACTGGCGGTATGGATGCGGCGGGACCAGA
GAAAAATCACTCAGGGTCAATGCCAGCGCTTCGTTAATACAGATGTAGGTGTTCCACAGGGTAGCCAGCA
GCATCCTGCGATGCAGATCCGGAACATAATGGTGCAGGGCGCTGACTTCCGCGTTTCCAGACTTTACGAA
ACACGGAAACCGAAGACCATTCATGTTGTTGCTCAGGTCGCAGACGTTTTGCAGCAGCAGTCGCTTCACG
TTCGCTCGCGTATCGGTGATTCATTCTGCTAACCAGTAAGGCAACCCCGCCAGCCTAGCCGGGTCCTCAA
CGACAGGAGCACGATCATGCGCACCCGTGGCCAGGACCCAACGCTGCCCGAGATGCGCCGCGTGCGGCTG
CTGGAGATGGCGGACGCGATGGATATGTTCTGCCAAGGGTTGGTTTGCGCATTCACAGTTCTCCGCAAGA
ATTGATTGGCTCCAATTCTTGGAGTGGTGAATCCGTTAGCGAGGTGCCGCCGGCTTCCATTCAGGTCGAG
GTGGCCCGGCTCCATGCACCGCGACGCAACGCGGGGAGGCAGACAAGGTATAGGGCGGCGCCTACAATCC
ATGCCAACCCGTTCCATGTGCTCGCCGAGGCGGCATAAATCGCCGTGACGATCAGCGGTCCAGTGATCGA
AGTTAGGCTGGTAAGAGCCGCGAGCGATCCTTGAAGCTGTCCCTGATGGTCGTCATCTACCTGCCTGGAC
AGCATGGCCTGCAACGCGGGCATCCCGATGCCGCCGGAAGCGAGAAGAATCATAATGGGGAAGGCCATCC
AGCCTCGCGTCGCGAACGCCAGCAAGACGTAGCCCAGCGCGTCGGCCGCCATGCCGGCGATAATGGCCTG
CTTCTCGCCGAAACGTTTGGTGGCGGGACCAGTGACGAAGGCTTGAGCGAGGGCGTGCAAGATTCCGAAT
ACCGCAAGCGACAGGCCGATCATCGTCGCGCTCCAGCGAAAGCGGTCCTCGCCGAAAATGACCCAGAGCG
CTGCCGGCACCTGTCCTACGAGTTGCATGATAAAGAAGACAGTCATAAGTGCGGCGACGATAGTCATGCC
CCGCGCCCACCGGAAGGAGCTGACTGGGTTGAAGGCTCTCAAGGGCATCGGTCGACGCTCTCCCTTATGC
GACTCCTGCATTAGG
