Features (pLannotate 1.2.2; 16 found; start..end, strand, type, name):
    162..180     +  promoter       T7 promoter: promoter for bacteriophage T7 RNA polymerase
    212..234     +  RBS            RBS: efficient ribosome binding site from bacteriophage T7 gene 10 (Olins and Rangwala, 1989)
    253..270     +  CDS            6xHis: 6xHis affinity tag
    271..288     +  CDS            TEV site (fragment): tobacco etch virus (TEV) protease recognition and cleavage site
    484..579     +  CDS            csoS2 (fragment): CSOS2_HALNC - Experimental evidence at protein level: Swiss-Prot protein existence level 1. Unlike beta-carboxysomes, alpha-carboxysomes (Cb) can form without cargo protein. CsoS2 is essential for Cb formation and is also capable of targeting foreign proteins to the Cb. The Cb shell assembles with the aid of CsoS2; CsoS1A, CsoS1B and CsoS1C form the majority of the shell while CsoS4A and CsoS4B form vertices. CsoS1D forms pseudohexamers that probably control metabolite flux into and out of the shell. From Halothiobacillus neapolitanus (strain ATCC 23641 / c2) (Thiobacillus neapolitanus).
    633..682     +  CDS            SET1 (fragment): solubility-enhancement tag derived from T7 phage gene 10B
    690..737     +  terminator     T7 terminator: transcription terminator for bacteriophage T7 RNA polymerase
    763..1055    -  CDS            TcR (fragment): tetracycline efflux protein; tet; confers resistance to tetracycline
   1103..1131    -  promoter       tet promoter: E. coli promoter for tetracycline efflux protein gene
   1244..1348    +  promoter       AmpR promoter: bla
   1349..2206    +  CDS            bla: BLAT_ECOLX - Experimental evidence at protein level: Swiss-Prot protein existence level 1. TEM-type are the most prevalent beta-lactamases in enterobacteria; they hydrolyze the beta-lactam bond in susceptible beta-lactam antibiotics, thus conferring resistance to penicillins and cephalosporins. TEM-3 and TEM-4 are capable of hydrolyzing cefotaxime and ceftazidime. TEM-5 is capable of hydrolyzing ceftazidime. TEM-6 is capable of hydrolyzing ceftazidime and aztreonam. TEM-8/CAZ-2, TEM- 16/CAZ-7 and TEM-24/CAZ-6 are markedly active against ceftazidime. IRT- 4 shows resistance to beta-lactamase in
   2380..2968    +  rep_origin     ori: high-copy-number ColE1/pMB1/pBR322/pUC origin of replication
   3154..3293    -  misc_feature   bom: basis of mobility region from pBR322
   3395..3586    -  CDS            rop: Rop protein, which maintains plasmids at low copy number; rop
   3603..3983    +  CDS            YPB1_ECOLX: Protein predicted: Swiss-Prot protein existence level 4. From Escherichia coli.
   4225..140     -  CDS            TcR (fragment) (across the origin): tetracycline efflux protein; tet; confers resistance to tetracycline
>Addgene plasmid #140850 | pLz58_polyPro_CsoS2_CTP | addgene full sequence | sequence record 298013 | Addgene NGS Result
TACCCACGCCGAAACAAGCGCTCATGAGCCCGAAGTGGCGAGCCCGATCTTCCCCATCGGTGATGTCGGC
GATATAGGCGCCAGCAACCGCACCTGTGGCGCCGGTGATGCCGGCCACGATGCGTCCGGCGTAGAGGATC
GAGATCTCGATCCCGCGAAATTAATACGACTCACTATAGGGACACCACAACGGTTTCCCTCTAGAAATAA
TTTTGTTTAACTTTAAGAAGGAGATATACCATGTCCTGGAAGCACCATCACCATCACCATGAAAACCTGT
ACTTCCAGTCCGCAGCTGTTGGTGGGGGATCTGGAGGTGGGTCTGGTGGACCTCCCCCGCCTCCACCGCC
ACCGCCAGCTCCTGCACCTGCGCCTGCTCCTCCGCCACCCCCTCCACCGCCACCTGCTCCTGCTCCTGCT
CCGGCACCACCACCTCCGCCTCCGCCACCTGGAGGTGGATCAGGAGGTGGTTCAGGTGGAGGAGTGCCAA
AACCTGAAAAGCCGGGCTCCAAGATCACGGGCAGTAGTGGTAATGACACCCAAGGTAGTCTGATCACTTA
CTCCGGCGGCGCGCGCGGTGGTGGCGGTAGCGGAGGTGGTAGTGGTGGAAGCGGTTAAGCGGTTAAGATC
CGGCTGCTAACAAAGCCCGAAAGGAAGCTGAGTTGGCTGCTGCCACCGCTGAGCAATAACTAGCATAACC
CCTTGGGGCCTCTAAACGGGTCTTGAGGGGTTTTTTGCTGAAAGGAGGAACTATATCCGGATATCCACAG
GACGGGTGTGGTCGCCATGATCGCGTAGTCGATAGTGGCTCCAAGTAGCGAAGCGAGCAGGACTGGGCGG
CGGCCAAAGCGGTCGGACAGTGCTCCGAGAACGGGTGCGCATAGAAATTGCATCAACGCATATAGCGCTA
GCAGCACGCCATAGTGACTGGCGATGCTGTCGGAATGGACGATATCCCGCAAGAGGCCCGGCAGTACCGG
CATAACCAAGCCTATGCCTACAGCATCCAGGGTGACGGTGCCGAGGATGACGATGAGCGCATTGTTAGAT
TTCATACACGGTGCCTGACTGCGTTAGCAATTTAACTGTGATAAACTACCGCATTAAAGCTTATCGATGA
TAAGCTGTCAAACATGAGAATTCTTGAAGACGAAAGGGCCTCGTGATACGCCTATTTTTATAGGTTAATG
TCATGATAATAATGGTTTCTTAGACGTCAGGTGGCACTTTTCGGGGAAATGTGCGCGGAACCCCTATTTG
TTTATTTTTCTAAATACATTCAAATATGTATCCGCTCATGAGACAATAACCCTGATAAATGCTTCAATAA
TATTGAAAAAGGAAGAGTATGAGTATTCAACATTTCCGTGTCGCCCTTATTCCCTTTTTTGCGGCATTTT
GCCTTCCTGTTTTTGCTCACCCAGAAACGCTGGTGAAAGTAAAAGATGCTGAAGATCAGTTGGGTGCACG
AGTGGGTTACATCGAACTGGATCTCAACAGCGGTAAGATCCTTGAGAGTTTTCGCCCCGAAGAACGTTTT
CCAATGATGAGCACTTTTAAAGTTCTGCTATGTGGCGCGGTATTATCCCGTGTTGACGCCGGGCAAGAGC
AACTCGGTCGCCGCATACACTATTCTCAGAATGACTTGGTTGAGTACTCACCAGTCACAGAAAAGCATCT
TACGGATGGCATGACAGTAAGAGAATTATGCAGTGCTGCCATAACCATGAGTGATAACACTGCGGCCAAC
TTACTTCTGACAACGATCGGAGGACCGAAGGAGCTAACCGCTTTTTTGCACAACATGGGGGATCATGTAA
CTCGCCTTGATCGTTGGGAACCGGAGCTGAATGAAGCCATACCAAACGACGAGCGTGACACCACGATGCC
TGCAGCAATGGCAACAACGTTGCGCAAACTATTAACTGGCGAACTACTTACTCTAGCTTCCCGGCAACAA
TTAATAGACTGGATGGAGGCGGATAAAGTTGCAGGACCACTTCTGCGCTCGGCCCTTCCGGCTGGCTGGT
TTATTGCTGATAAATCTGGAGCCGGTGAGCGTGGCTCTCGCGGTATCATTGCAGCACTGGGGCCAGATGG
TAAGCCCTCCCGTATCGTAGTTATCTACACGACGGGGAGTCAGGCAACTATGGATGAACGAAATAGACAG
ATCGCTGAGATAGGTGCCTCACTGATTAAGCATTGGTAACTGTCAGACCAAGTTTACTCATATATACTTT
AGATTGATTTAAAACTTCATTTTTAATTTAAAAGGATCTAGGTGAAGATCCTTTTTGATAATCTCATGAC
CAAAATCCCTTAACGTGAGTTTTCGTTCCACTGAGCGTCAGACCCCGTAGAAAAGATCAAAGGATCTTCT
TGAGATCCTTTTTTTCTGCGCGTAATCTGCTGCTTGCAAACAAAAAAACCACCGCTACCAGCGGTGGTTT
GTTTGCCGGATCAAGAGCTACCAACTCTTTTTCCGAAGGTAACTGGCTTCAGCAGAGCGCAGATACCAAA
TACTGTCCTTCTAGTGTAGCCGTAGTTAGGCCACCACTTCAAGAACTCTGTAGCACCGCCTACATACCTC
GCTCTGCTAATCCTGTTACCAGTGGCTGCTGCCAGTGGCGATAAGTCGTGTCTTACCGGGTTGGACTCAA
GACGATAGTTACCGGATAAGGCGCAGCGGTCGGGCTGAACGGGGGGTTCGTGCACACAGCCCAGCTTGGA
GCGAACGACCTACACCGAACTGAGATACCTACAGCGTGAGCTATGAGAAAGCGCCACGCTTCCCGAAGGG
AGAAAGGCGGACAGGTATCCGGTAAGCGGCAGGGTCGGAACAGGAGAGCGCACGAGGGAGCTTCCAGGGG
GAAACGCCTGGTATCTTTATAGTCCTGTCGGGTTTCGCCACCTCTGACTTGAGCGTCGATTTTTGTGATG
CTCGTCAGGGGGGCGGAGCCTATGGAAAAACGCCAGCAACGCGGCCTTTTTACGGTTCCTGGCCTTTTGC
TGGCCTTTTGCTCACATGTTCTTTCCTGCGTTATCCCCTGATTCTGTGGATAACCGTATTACCGCCTTTG
AGTGAGCTGATACCGCTCGCCGCAGCCGAACGACCGAGCGCAGCGAGTCAGTGAGCGAGGAAGCGGAAGA
GCGCCTGATGCGGTATTTTCTCCTTACGCATCTGTGCGGTATTTCACACCGCAATGGTGCACTCTCAGTA
CAATCTGCTCTGATGCCGCATAGTTAAGCCAGTATACACTCCGCTATCGCTACGTGACTGGGTCATGGCT
GCGCCCCGACACCCGCCAACACCCGCTGACGCGCCCTGACGGGCTTGTCTGCTCCCGGCATCCGCTTACA
GACAAGCTGTGACCGCCTCCGGGAGCTGCATGTGTCAGAGGTTTTCACCGTCATCACCGAAACGCGCGAG
GCAGCTGCGGTAAAGCTCATCAGCGTGGTCGTGAAGCGATTCACAGATGTCTGCCTGTTCATCCGCGTCC
AGCTCGTTGAGTTTCTCCAGAAGCGTTAATGTCTGGCTTCTGATAAAGCGGGCCATGTTAAGGGCGGTTT
TTTCCTGTTTGGTCACTGATGCCTCCGTGTAAGGGGGATTTCTGTTCATGGGGGTAATGATACCGATGAA
ACGAGAGAGGATGCTCACGATACGGGTTACTGATGATGAACATGCCCGGTTACTGGAACGTTGTGAGGGT
AAACAACTGGCGGTATGGATGCGGCGGGACCAGAGAAAAATCACTCAGGGTCAATGCCAGCGCTTCGTTA
ATACAGATGTAGGTGTTCCACAGGGTAGCCAGCAGCATCCTGCGATGCAGATCCGGAACATAATGGTGCA
GGGCGCTGACTTCCGCGTTTCCAGACTTTACGAAACACGGAAACCGAAGACCATTCATGTTGTTGCTCAG
GTCGCAGACGTTTTGCAGCAGCAGTCGCTTCACGTTCGCTCGCGTATCGGTGATTCATTCTGCTAACCAG
TAAGGCAACCCCGCCAGCCTAGCCGGGTCCTCAACGACAGGAGCACGATCATGCGCACCCGTGGCCAGGA
CCCAACGCTGCCCGAGATGCGCCGCGTGCGGCTGCTGGAGATGGCGGACGCGATGGATATGTTCTGCCAA
GGGTTGGTTTGCGCATTCACAGTTCTCCGCAAGAATTGATTGGCTCCAATTCTTGGAGTGGTGAATCCGT
TAGCGAGGTGCCGCCGGCTTCCATTCAGGTCGAGGTGGCCCGGCTCCATGCACCGCGACGCAACGCGGGG
AGGCAGACAAGGTATAGGGCGGCGCCTACAATCCATGCCAACCCGTTCCATGTGCTCGCCGAGGCGGCAT
AAATCGCCGTGACGATCAGCGGTCCAATGATCGAAGTTAGGCTGGTAAGAGCCGCGAGCGATCCTTGAAG
CTGTCCCTGATGGTCGTCATCTACCTGCCTGGACAGCATGGCCTGCAACGCGGGCATCCCGATGCCGCCG
GAAGCGAGAAGAATCATAATGGGGAAGGCCATCCAGCCTCGCGTCGCGAACGCCAGCAAGACGTAGCCCA
GCGCGTCGGCCGCCATGCCGGCGATAATGGCCTGCTTCTCGCCGAAACGTTTGGTGGCGGGACCAGTGAC
GAAGGCTTGAGCGAGGGCGTGCAAGATTCCGAATACCGCAAGCGACAGGCCGATCATCGTCGCGCTCCAG
CGAAAGCGGTCCTCGCCGAAAATGACCCAGAGCGCTGCCGGCACCTGTCCTACGAGTTGCATGATAAAGA
AGACAGTCATAAGTGCGGCGACGATAGTCATGCCCCGCGCCCACCGGAAGGAGCTGACTGGGTTGAAGGC
TCTCAAGGGCATCGGTCGACGCTCTCCCTTATGCGACTCCTGCATTAGGAAGCAGCCCAGTAGTAGGTTG
AGGCCGTTGAGCACCGCCGCCGCAAGGAATGGTGCATGCAAGGAGATGGCGCCCAACAGTCCCCCGGCCA
CGGGGCCTGCCACCA
